>Addgene plasmid #192930 | pShuttle.Cre | addgene full sequence | sequence record 379403 | Addgene NGS Result
CTTTCCTGCGTTATCCCCTGATTCTGTGGATAACCGTATTACCGCCTTTGAGTGAGCTGATACCGCTCGC
CGCAGCCGAACGACCGAGCGCAGCGAGTCAGTGAGCGAGGAAGCGGAAGAGCGCCCAATACGCAAACCGC
CTCTCCCCGCGCGTTGGCCGATTCATTAATGCAGCTGGCACGACAGGTTTCCCGACTGGAAAGCGGGCAG
TGAGCGCAACGCAATTAATACGCGTACCGCTAGCCAGGAAGAGTTTGTAGAAACGCAAAAAGGCCATCCG
TCAGGATGGCCTTCTGCTTAGTTTGATGCCTGGCAGTTTATGGCGGGCGTCCTGCCCGCCACCCTCCGGG
CCGTTGCTTCACAACGTTCAAATCCGCTCCCGGCGGATTTGTCCTACTCAGGAGAGCGTTCACCGACAAA
CAACAGATAAAACGAAAGGCCCAGTCTTCCGACTGAGCCTTTCGTTTTATTTGATGCCTGGCAGTTCCCT
ACTCTCGCGTTAACGCTAGCATGGATGTTTTCCCAGTCACGACGTTGTAAAACGACGGCCAGTCTTAAGC
TCGGGCCCCAAATAATGATTTTATTTTGACTGATAGTGACCTGTTCGTTGCAACAAATTGATGAGCAATG
CTTTTTTATAATGCCAACTTTGTACAAAAAAGCAGGCACCATGGAGGCTAGAGACCTAGAGCGATCGCTC
GCGGTCTCACCGCGTTACATAACTTACGGTAAATGGCCCGCCTGGCTGACCGCCCAACGACCCCCGCCCA
TTGACGTCAATAATGACGTATGTTCCCATAGTAACGCCAATAGGGACTTTCCATTGACGTCAATGGGTGG
AGTATTTACGGTAAACTGCCCACTTGGCAGTACATCAAGTGTATCATATGCCAAGTACGCCCCCTATTGA
CGTCAATGACGGTAAATGGCCCGCCTGGCATTATGCCCAGTACATGACCTTATGGGACTTTCCTACTTGG
CAGTACATCTACGTATTAGTCATCGCTATTACCATGGTGATGCGGTTTTGGCAGTACATCAATGGGCGTG
GATAGCGGTTTGACTCACGGGGATTTCCAAGTCTCCACCCCATTGACGTCAATGGGAGTTTGTTTTGGCA
CCAAAATCAACGGGACTTTCCAAAATGTCGTAACAACTCCGCCCCATTGACGCAAATGGGCGGTAGGCGT
GTACGGTGGGAGGTCTATATAAGCAGAGCTCGTTTAGTGAACCGTCAGATCGCCTGGAGACGCCATCCAC
GCTGTTTTGACCTCCATAGAAGACACCGACTCTAGAGGATCTACCATGCCCAAGAAGAAGAGGAAGGTGT
CCAATTTACTGACCGTACACCAAAATTTGCCTGCATTACCGGTCGATGCAACGAGTGATGAGGTTCGCAA
GAACCTGATGGACATGTTCAGGGATCGCCAGGCGTTTTCTGAGCATACCTGGAAAATGCTTCAGTCCGTT
TGCCGGTCGTGGGCGGCATGGTGCAAGTTGAATAACCGGAAATGGTTTCCCGCAGAACCTGAAGATGTTC
GCGATTATCTTCTATATCTTCAGGCGCGCGGTCTGGCAGTAAAAACTATCCAGCAACATTTGGGCCAGCT
AAACATGCTTCATCGTCGGTCCGGGCTGCCACGACCAAGTGACAGCAATGCTGTTTCACTGGTTATGCGG
CGGATCCGAAAAGAAAACGTTGATGCCGGTGAACGTGCAAAACAGGCTCTAGCGTTCGAACGCACTGATT
TCGACCAGGTTCGTTCACTCATGGAAAATAGCGATCGCTGCCAGGATATACGTAATCTGGCATTTCTGGG
GATTGCTTATAACACCCTGTTACGTATAGCCGAAATTGCCAGGATCAGGGTTAAAGATATCTCACGTACT
GACGGTGGGAGAATGTTAATCCATATTGGCAGAACGAAAACGCTGGTTAGCACCGCAGGTGTAGAGAAGG
CACTTAGCCTGGGGGTAACTAAACTGGTCGAGCGATGGATTTCCGTCTCTGGTGTAGCTGATGATCCGAA
TAACTACCTGTTTTGCCGGGTCAGAAAAAATGGTGTTGCCGCGCCATCTGCCACCAGCCAGCTATCAACT
CGCGCCCTGGAAGGGATTTTTGAAGCAACTCATCGATTGATTTACGGCGCTAAGGATGACTCTGGTCAGA
GATACCTGGCCTGGTCTGGACACAGTGCCCGTGTCGGAGCCGCGCGAGATATGGCCCGCGCTGGAGTTTC
AATACCGGAGATCATGCAAGCTGGTGGCTGGACCAATGTAAATATTGTCATGAACTATATCCGTAACCTG
GATAGTGAAACAGGGGCAATGGTGCGCCTGCTGGAAGATGGCGATTAGGGAATTCTAGAACCCAGCTTTC
TTGTACAAAGTTGGCATTATAAGAAAGCATTGCTTATCAATTTGTTGCAACGAACAGGTCACTATCAGTC
AAAATAAAATCATTATTTGCCATCCAGCTGATATCCCCTATAGTGAGTCGTATTACATGGTCATAGCTGT
TTCCTGGCAGCTCTGGCCCGTGTCTCAAAATCTCTGATGTTACATTGCACAAGATAAAAATATATCATCA
TGAACAATAAAACTGTCTGCTTACATAAACAGTAATACAAGGGGTGTTATGAGCCATATTCAACGGGAAA
CGTCGAGGCCGCGATTAAATTCCAACATGGATGCTGATTTATATGGGTATAAATGGGCTCGCGATAATGT
CGGGCAATCAGGTGCGACAATCTATCGCTTGTATGGGAAGCCCGATGCGCCAGAGTTGTTTCTGAAACAT
GGCAAAGGTAGCGTTGCCAATGATGTTACAGATGAGATGGTCAGACTAAACTGGCTGACGGAATTTATGC
CTCTTCCGACCATCAAGCATTTTATCCGTACTCCTGATGATGCATGGTTACTCACCACTGCGATCCCCGG
AAAAACAGCATTCCAGGTATTAGAAGAATATCCTGATTCAGGTGAAAATATTGTTGATGCGCTGGCAGTG
TTCCTGCGCCGGTTGCATTCGATTCCTGTTTGTAATTGTCCTTTTAACAGCGATCGCGTATTTCGTCTCG
CTCAGGCGCAATCACGAATGAATAACGGTTTGGTTGATGCGAGTGATTTTGATGACGAGCGTAATGGCTG
GCCTGTTGAACAAGTCTGGAAAGAAATGCATAAACTTTTGCCATTCTCACCGGATTCAGTCGTCACTCAT
GGTGATTTCTCACTTGATAACCTTATTTTTGACGAGGGGAAATTAATAGGTTGTATTGATGTTGGACGAG
TCGGAATCGCAGACCGATACCAGGATCTTGCCATCCTATGGAACTGCCTCGGTGAGTTTTCTCCTTCATT
ACAGAAACGGCTTTTTCAAAAATATGGTATTGATAATCCTGATATGAATAAATTGCAGTTTCATTTGATG
CTCGATGAGTTTTTCTAATCAGAATTGGTTAATTGGTTGTAACACTGGCAGAGCATTACGCTGACTTGAC
GGGACGGCGCAAGCTCATGACCAAAATCCCTTAACGTGAGTTACGCGTCGTTCCACTGAGCGTCAGACCC
CGTAGAAAAGATCAAAGGATCTTCTTGAGATCCTTTTTTTCTGCGCGTAATCTGCTGCTTGCAAACAAAA
AAACCACCGCTACCAGCGGTGGTTTGTTTGCCGGATCAAGAGCTACCAACTCTTTTTCCGAAGGTAACTG
GCTTCAGCAGAGCGCAGATACCAAATACTGTTCTTCTAGTGTAGCCGTAGTTAGGCCACCACTTCAAGAA
CTCTGTAGCACCGCCTACATACCTCGCTCTGCTAATCCTGTTACCAGTGGCTGCTGCCAGTGGCGATAAG
TCGTGTCTTACCGGGTTGGACTCAAGACGATAGTTACCGGATAAGGCGCAGCGGTCGGGCTGAACGGGGG
GTTCGTGCACACAGCCCAGCTTGGAGCGAACGACCTACACCGAACTGAGATACCTACAGCGTGAGCTATG
AGAAAGCGCCACGCTTCCCGAAGGGAGAAAGGCGGACAGGTATCCGGTAAGCGGCAGGGTCGGAACAGGA
GAGCGCACGAGGGAGCTTCCAGGGGGAAACGCCTGGTATCTTTATAGTCCTGTCGGGTTTCGCCACCTCT
GACTTGAGCGTCGATTTTTGTGATGCTCGTCAGGGGGGCGGAGCCTATGGAAAAACGCCAGCAACGCGGC
CTTTTTACGGTTCCTGGCCTTTTGCTGGCCTTTTGCTCACATGTT
Features (pLannotate 1.2.2; 12 found; start..end, strand, type, name):
    121..213     +  CDS            lacI (fragment): lac repressor; lacI; The lac repressor binds to the lac operator to inhibit transcription in E. coli. This inhibition can be relieved by adding lactose or isopropyl-β-D-thiogalactopyranoside (IPTG).
    268..295     -  terminator     rrnB T2 terminator: transcription terminator T2 from the E. coli rrnB gene
    427..470     +  terminator     rrnB T1 terminator: Escherichia coli rrnB; transcription terminator T1 from the E. coli rrnB gene
    517..553     -  CDS            lacZα (fragment): LacZα fragment of β-galactosidase; lacZ fragment
    569..667     +  protein_bind   attL1: mutant version of attL; recombination site for the Gateway® LR reaction LR Clonase™
    713..1016    +  enhancer       CMV enhancer: human cytomegalovirus immediate early enhancer
   1017..1220    +  promoter       CMV promoter: human cytomegalovirus (CMV) immediate early promoter
   1328..2358    +  CDS            Cre (fragment): site-specific recombinase Cre is a site-specific recombinase from bacteriophage P1. Recombination occurs at loxP sequences.
   2370..2469    -  protein_bind   attL2: mutant version of attL; recombination site for the Gateway® LR reaction LR Clonase™
   2487..2505    -  promoter       T7 promoter: promoter for bacteriophage T7 RNA polymerase
   2639..3448    +  CDS            KanR: aminoglycoside phosphotransferase; aph(3')-Ia; confers resistance to kanamycin in bacteria or G418 (Geneticin®) in eukaryotes
   3595..4183    +  rep_origin     ori: high-copy-number ColE1/pMB1/pBR322/pUC origin of replication
