[The description below was written by a language model from this plasmid's Addgene catalogue record and pLannotate feature annotations shown in this document.]
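Description:
pShuttle.Cre is a 4,245 bp Gateway-compatible entry-type cloning vector built on a pShuttle backbone and catalogued as an empty backbone. It is propagated in E. coli through a high-copy ColE1/pUC-type origin and selected with kanamycin via an aminoglycoside phosphotransferase (KanR) gene. Upstream of the cloning region sit the rrnB T1 and T2 transcription terminators, which insulate the cassette from read-through transcription. Short lacI and lacZα fragments and a T7 promoter are also annotated; these appear to be backbone remnants.

The functional payload lies between attL1 and attL2, the recombination sites used in a Gateway LR reaction, so everything between them can be transferred in one step into an attR-containing destination vector. Within this interval the human cytomegalovirus immediate-early enhancer and promoter drive a Cre recombinase coding sequence, giving strong constitutive Cre expression in mammalian cells and allowing recombination at loxP sites. The annotation tool scores the Cre sequence as a fragment. The catalogue entry also lists a BsaI cloning site intended for inserting sgRNA sequences. This site is not annotated in the feature table, and neither a promoter for sgRNA transcription nor an sgRNA scaffold nor a polyadenylation signal after Cre is annotated, so their presence and position cannot be confirmed from the record.

The associated publication concerns lung tumours induced in mice by somatic CRISPR gene editing. This fits a use as a shuttle for combining guide RNAs with Cre before transfer to a delivery vector, although the record does not name a destination vector.
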