Addgene plasmid #192930: pShuttle.Cre
Purpose: (Empty Backbone) Gateway compatible vector with BsaI cloning site and Cre expression
Depositing lab: Thorsten Stiewe. Depositing organization: Philipps-Universitaet Marburg. Publication: Monitoring autochthonous lung tumors induced by somatic CRISPR gene editing in mice using a secreted luciferase. Merle N, Elmshauser S, Strassheimer F, Wanzel M, Konig AM, Funk J, Neumann M, Kochhan K, Helmprobst F, Pagenstecher A, Nist A, Mernberger M, Schneider A, Braun T, Borggrefe T, Savai R, Timofeev O, Stiewe T. Mol Cancer. 2022 Oct 3;21(1):191. doi: 10.1186/s12943-022-01661-2. PubMed 36192757.
Backbone
  Vector backbone: pShuttle
  Backbone size (bp): 4245
  Modifications to backbone: BsaI cloning site for sgRNA cloning, Cre
  Vector type: Gateway-compatible cloning vector
  Promoter: CMV
Growth in bacteria
  Bacterial resistance: Kanamycin, 50 μg/mL
  Growth temperature: 37°C
  Growth strain: DH5alpha
  Copy number: Unknown
Gene/Insert
  Cloning method: Restriction Enzyme
  Sequencing primers: 5′ GTAAAACGACGGCCAGT; 3′ CAGGAAACAGCTATGAC
Terms and licenses: Academic/Nonprofit Terms; Industry Terms: Not Available to Industry
How to cite: pShuttle.Cre was a gift from Thorsten Stiewe (Addgene plasmid # 192930 ; http://n2t.net/addgene:192930 ; RRID:Addgene_192930)
